Addgene plasmid #64221: pU6-(BbsI)_CBh-Cas9-T2A-mcherry-P2A-Ad4E1B
Purpose: Expression vector for sgRNA and for Expression of Cas9 linked via T2A to mCherry and to Ad4 E1B55K via P2A
Depositing lab: Ralf Kuehn. Depositing organization: Max-Delbrueck-Centrum fuer Molekulare Medizin (MDC). Publication: Increasing the efficiency of homology-directed repair for CRISPR-Cas9-induced precise gene editing in mammalian cells. Chu VT, Weber T, Wefers B, Wurst W, Sander S, Rajewsky K, Kuhn R. Nat Biotechnol. 2015 Mar 24. doi: 10.1038/nbt.3198. PubMed 25803306.
Backbone
  Vector backbone: pU6-(BbsI)_CBh-Cas9-T2A-mCherry
  Backbone manufacturer: Kuhn lab (Addgene plasmid # 64324)
  Modifications to backbone: Mammalian codon–optimized sequence encoding the adenoviral serotype 4 E1B55K protein and mCherry was cloned into the NheI & EcoRI sites of the CRISPR/Cas9-T2A-mCherry plasmid by Gibson assembly.
  Vector type: Mammalian Expression, CRISPR
Growth in bacteria
  Bacterial resistance: Ampicillin, 100 μg/mL
  Growth temperature: 37°C
  Growth strain: DH5alpha
  Copy number: High Copy
Gene/Insert 1
  Gene/Insert name: Cas9 (alt name: 3xFLAG-NLS-Cas9-NLS-T2A-mCherry-P2A-E1B)
  Species: Streptococcus pyogenes
  Insert size (bp): 4500
  GenBank ID: NC_002737.1
  Promoter: CBh
  Tag / fusion protein: 3xFLAG (N terminal on insert); NLS (N terminal on insert); NLS (C terminal on insert); T2A-mCherry-P2A-E1B (C terminal on insert)
  Cloning method: Unknown
  Sequencing primers: 5′ pCBhPro-F (5'-agggatggttggttggtggg-3') for Cas9
Gene/Insert 2
  Gene/Insert name: sgRNA cassette
  Promoter: U6
  Cloning method: Restriction Enzyme; 5′ cloning site see comments and supplemental documents (unknown if destroyed); 3′ cloning site see comments and supplemental documents (unknown if destroyed)
  Sequencing primers: 5′ hU6-F (5'-GAGGGCCTATTTCCCATGATT-3')
Terms and licenses: Academic/Nonprofit Terms; Industry Terms: Not Available to Industry
Depositor comments: Please note that due to the presence of BbsI sites in the Ad4 coding regions it is NOT possible to directly clone new sgRNA sequences into the BbsI sites downstream of the U6 promoter. Therefore, precloned U6-sgRNA cassettes, isolated as 1.7 kb PvuI-XbaI fragments from pU6-(BbsI)_CBh-Cas9-T2A-BFP (plasmid# 64323) or pU6-(BbsI)_CBh-Cas9-T2A-mCherry (plasmid# 64324) of this deposit, or any other plasmid derived from pX330 (plasmid# 42230), must be ligated into the PvuI-XbaI digested backbone of this Ad4 containing plasmid.
How to cite: pU6-(BbsI)_CBh-Cas9-T2A-mcherry-P2A-Ad4E1B was a gift from Ralf Kuehn (Addgene plasmid # 64221 ; http://n2t.net/addgene:64221 ; RRID:Addgene_64221)
