[The description below was written by a language model from this plasmid's Addgene catalogue record, the feature table of its GenBank file and pLannotate feature annotations shown in this document.]
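Description:
pU6-(BbsI)_CBh-Cas9-T2A-mcherry-P2A-Ad4E1B is a 10.8 kb all-in-one mammalian CRISPR expression plasmid of the pX330 lineage, built on the pU6-(BbsI)_CBh-Cas9-T2A-mCherry backbone. It is propagated in E. coli as a high-copy plasmid through a ColE1/pUC-type origin with ampicillin selection (AmpR). The annotation also detects an M13/f1-type phage origin and a single AAV2 ITR downstream of the expression cassette, which appear to be backbone remnants. The record lists no mammalian selection marker.

Two transcription units sit in tandem. A human U6 RNA polymerase III promoter drives the sgRNA cassette, comprising a pair of BbsI sites followed by the S. pyogenes guide RNA scaffold. Downstream, the CBh promoter (CMV enhancer, chicken β-actin promoter and hybrid intron) drives one open reading frame encoding 3xFLAG-NLS-humanized SpCas9-NLS, a T2A peptide, mCherry, a P2A peptide and a mammalian codon-optimized adenovirus serotype 4 E1B55K, terminated by a bovine growth hormone polyadenylation signal. The 2A peptides cause ribosomal skipping, so Cas9, the red fluorescent reporter and E1B55K are produced as separate proteins from one transcript, and mCherry fluorescence marks cells expressing all three.

E1B55K is annotated as mediating ubiquitination and proteasomal degradation of DNA ligase IV, a key non-homologous end-joining factor. Co-expressing it with Cas9 fits the associated publication's aim of increasing homology-directed repair for precise gene editing in mammalian cells. The depositor notes that the Ad4 coding sequence contains BbsI sites, so guides cannot be cloned directly. Instead, a pre-assembled U6-sgRNA cassette must be transferred as a PvuI-XbaI fragment from a related pX330-derived plasmid.
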