LOCUS       pU6-(BbsI)_CBh-Cas9-T2A-mCherry-P2A-Ad4E1B 10801 bp DNA circular UNA 24-MAR-2015
DEFINITION  .
ACCESSION
VERSION
SOURCE      . (unknown)
  ORGANISM  . .
COMMENT
FEATURES             Location/Qualifiers
     promoter        1..249
                     /label=hU6
                     /label="hU6 promoter"
     Site            252..255
                     /label=BbsI
     Site            274..277
                     /label=BbsI
     misc_feature    274..355
                     /label="Guide RNA"
                     /label="sgRNA scaffold"
     promoter        440..1238
                     /label=CBh
                     /label="CBh promoter"
     CDS             1251..1319
                     /label=3xFLAG
     CDS             1320..1370
                     /label=NLS
     CDS             1371..5471
                     /label=hSpCas9
     CDS             5472..5519
                     /label=NLS(1)
     CDS             5529..5582
                     /label=T2A
     CDS             5589..6302
                     /label=mCherry
     misc_feature    6303..6359
                     /label=P2A
     CDS             6366..7817
                     /label=Ad4E1b55k
                     /label=Ad4E1B
     polyA_signal    7818..8049
                     /label=pGHpA
                     /label=bpA
     CDS             9121..9981
                     /label=ampR
ORIGIN
        1 CCCCACGAGG GCCTATTTCC CATGATTCCT TCATATTTGC ATATACGATA CAAGGCTGTT
       61 AGAGAGATAA TTGGAATTAA TTTGACTGTA AACACAAAGA TATTAGTACA AAATACGTGA
      121 CGTAGAAAGT AATAATTTCT TGGGTAGTTT GCAGTTTTAA AATTATGTTT TAAAATGGAC
      181 TATCATATGC TTACCGTAAC TTGAAAGTAT TTCGATTTCT TGGCTTTATA TATCTTGTGG
      241 AAAGGACGAA ACACCGGGTC TTCGAGAAGA CCTGTTTTAG AGCTAGAAAT AGCAAGTTAA
      301 AATAAGGCTA GTCCGTTATC AACTTGAAAA AGTGGCACCG AGTCGGTGCT TTTTTGTTTT
      361 AGAGCTAGAA ATAGCAAGTT AAAATAAGGC TAGTCCGTTT TTAGCGCGTG CGCCAATTCT
      421 GCAGACAAAT GGCTCTAGAG GTACCCGTTA CATAACTTAC GGTAAATGGC CCGCCTGGCT
      481 GACCGCCCAA CGACCCCCGC CCATTGACGT CAATAGTAAC GCCAATAGGG ACTTTCCATT
      541 GACGTCAATG GGTGGAGTAT TTACGGTAAA CTGCCCACTT GGCAGTACAT CAAGTGTATC
      601 ATATGCCAAG TACGCCCCCT ATTGACGTCA ATGACGGTAA ATGGCCCGCC TGGCATTGTG
      661 CCCAGTACAT GACCTTATGG GACTTTCCTA CTTGGCAGTA CATCTACGTA TTAGTCATCG
      721 CTATTACCAT GGTCGAGGTG AGCCCCACGT TCTGCTTCAC TCTCCCCATC TCCCCCCCCT
      781 CCCCACCCCC AATTTTGTAT TTATTTATTT TTTAATTATT TTGTGCAGCG ATGGGGGCGG
      841 GGGGGGGGGG GGGGCGCGCG CCAGGCGGGG CGGGGCGGGG CGAGGGGCGG GGCGGGGCGA
      901 GGCGGAGAGG TGCGGCGGCA GCCAATCAGA GCGGCGCGCT CCGAAAGTTT CCTTTTATGG
      961 CGAGGCGGCG GCGGCGGCGG CCCTATAAAA AGCGAAGCGC GCGGCGGGCG GGAGTCGCTG
     1021 CGACGCTGCC TTCGCCCCGT GCCCCGCTCC GCCGCCGCCT CGCGCCGCCC GCCCCGGCTC
     1081 TGACTGACCG CGTTACTCCC ACAGGTGAGC GGGCGGGACG GCCCTTCTCC TCCGGGCTGT
     1141 AATTAGCTGA GCAAGAGGTA AGGGTTTAAG GGATGGTTGG TTGGTGGGGT ATTAATGTTT
     1201 AATTACCTGG AGCACCTGCC TGAAATCACT TTTTTTCAGG TTGGACCGGT GCCACCATGG
     1261 ACTATAAGGA CCACGACGGA GACTACAAGG ATCATGATAT TGATTACAAA GACGATGACG
     1321 ATAAGATGGC CCCAAAGAAG AAGCGGAAGG TCGGTATCCA CGGAGTCCCA GCAGCCGACA
     1381 AGAAGTACAG CATCGGCCTG GACATCGGCA CCAACTCTGT GGGCTGGGCC GTGATCACCG
     1441 ACGAGTACAA GGTGCCCAGC AAGAAATTCA AGGTGCTGGG CAACACCGAC CGGCACAGCA
     1501 TCAAGAAGAA CCTGATCGGA GCCCTGCTGT TCGACAGCGG CGAAACAGCC GAGGCCACCC
     1561 GGCTGAAGAG AACCGCCAGA AGAAGATACA CCAGACGGAA GAACCGGATC TGCTATCTGC
     1621 AAGAGATCTT CAGCAACGAG ATGGCCAAGG TGGACGACAG CTTCTTCCAC AGACTGGAAG
     1681 AGTCCTTCCT GGTGGAAGAG GATAAGAAGC ACGAGCGGCA CCCCATCTTC GGCAACATCG
     1741 TGGACGAGGT GGCCTACCAC GAGAAGTACC CCACCATCTA CCACCTGAGA AAGAAACTGG
     1801 TGGACAGCAC CGACAAGGCC GACCTGCGGC TGATCTATCT GGCCCTGGCC CACATGATCA
     1861 AGTTCCGGGG CCACTTCCTG ATCGAGGGCG ACCTGAACCC CGACAACAGC GACGTGGACA
     1921 AGCTGTTCAT CCAGCTGGTG CAGACCTACA ACCAGCTGTT CGAGGAAAAC CCCATCAACG
     1981 CCAGCGGCGT GGACGCCAAG GCCATCCTGT CTGCCAGACT GAGCAAGAGC AGACGGCTGG
     2041 AAAATCTGAT CGCCCAGCTG CCCGGCGAGA AGAAGAATGG CCTGTTCGGA AACCTGATTG
     2101 CCCTGAGCCT GGGCCTGACC CCCAACTTCA AGAGCAACTT CGACCTGGCC GAGGATGCCA
     2161 AACTGCAGCT GAGCAAGGAC ACCTACGACG ACGACCTGGA CAACCTGCTG GCCCAGATCG
     2221 GCGACCAGTA CGCCGACCTG TTTCTGGCCG CCAAGAACCT GTCCGACGCC ATCCTGCTGA
     2281 GCGACATCCT GAGAGTGAAC ACCGAGATCA CCAAGGCCCC CCTGAGCGCC TCTATGATCA
     2341 AGAGATACGA CGAGCACCAC CAGGACCTGA CCCTGCTGAA AGCTCTCGTG CGGCAGCAGC
     2401 TGCCTGAGAA GTACAAAGAG ATTTTCTTCG ACCAGAGCAA GAACGGCTAC GCCGGCTACA
     2461 TTGACGGCGG AGCCAGCCAG GAAGAGTTCT ACAAGTTCAT CAAGCCCATC CTGGAAAAGA
     2521 TGGACGGCAC CGAGGAACTG CTCGTGAAGC TGAACAGAGA GGACCTGCTG CGGAAGCAGC
     2581 GGACCTTCGA CAACGGCAGC ATCCCCCACC AGATCCACCT GGGAGAGCTG CACGCCATTC
     2641 TGCGGCGGCA GGAAGATTTT TACCCATTCC TGAAGGACAA CCGGGAAAAG ATCGAGAAGA
     2701 TCCTGACCTT CCGCATCCCC TACTACGTGG GCCCTCTGGC CAGGGGAAAC AGCAGATTCG
     2761 CCTGGATGAC CAGAAAGAGC GAGGAAACCA TCACCCCCTG GAACTTCGAG GAAGTGGTGG
     2821 ACAAGGGCGC TTCCGCCCAG AGCTTCATCG AGCGGATGAC CAACTTCGAT AAGAACCTGC
     2881 CCAACGAGAA GGTGCTGCCC AAGCACAGCC TGCTGTACGA GTACTTCACC GTGTATAACG
     2941 AGCTGACCAA AGTGAAATAC GTGACCGAGG GAATGAGAAA GCCCGCCTTC CTGAGCGGCG
     3001 AGCAGAAAAA GGCCATCGTG GACCTGCTGT TCAAGACCAA CCGGAAAGTG ACCGTGAAGC
     3061 AGCTGAAAGA GGACTACTTC AAGAAAATCG AGTGCTTCGA CTCCGTGGAA ATCTCCGGCG
     3121 TGGAAGATCG GTTCAACGCC TCCCTGGGCA CATACCACGA TCTGCTGAAA ATTATCAAGG
     3181 ACAAGGACTT CCTGGACAAT GAGGAAAACG AGGACATTCT GGAAGATATC GTGCTGACCC
     3241 TGACACTGTT TGAGGACAGA GAGATGATCG AGGAACGGCT GAAAACCTAT GCCCACCTGT
     3301 TCGACGACAA AGTGATGAAG CAGCTGAAGC GGCGGAGATA CACCGGCTGG GGCAGGCTGA
     3361 GCCGGAAGCT GATCAACGGC ATCCGGGACA AGCAGTCCGG CAAGACAATC CTGGATTTCC
     3421 TGAAGTCCGA CGGCTTCGCC AACAGAAACT TCATGCAGCT GATCCACGAC GACAGCCTGA
     3481 CCTTTAAAGA GGACATCCAG AAAGCCCAGG TGTCCGGCCA GGGCGATAGC CTGCACGAGC
     3541 ACATTGCCAA TCTGGCCGGC AGCCCCGCCA TTAAGAAGGG CATCCTGCAG ACAGTGAAGG
     3601 TGGTGGACGA GCTCGTGAAA GTGATGGGCC GGCACAAGCC CGAGAACATC GTGATCGAAA
     3661 TGGCCAGAGA GAACCAGACC ACCCAGAAGG GACAGAAGAA CAGCCGCGAG AGAATGAAGC
     3721 GGATCGAAGA GGGCATCAAA GAGCTGGGCA GCCAGATCCT GAAAGAACAC CCCGTGGAAA
     3781 ACACCCAGCT GCAGAACGAG AAGCTGTACC TGTACTACCT GCAGAATGGG CGGGATATGT
     3841 ACGTGGACCA GGAACTGGAC ATCAACCGGC TGTCCGACTA CGATGTGGAC CATATCGTGC
     3901 CTCAGAGCTT TCTGAAGGAC GACTCCATCG ACAACAAGGT GCTGACCAGA AGCGACAAGA
     3961 ACCGGGGCAA GAGCGACAAC GTGCCCTCCG AAGAGGTCGT GAAGAAGATG AAGAACTACT
     4021 GGCGGCAGCT GCTGAACGCC AAGCTGATTA CCCAGAGAAA GTTCGACAAT CTGACCAAGG
     4081 CCGAGAGAGG CGGCCTGAGC GAACTGGATA AGGCCGGCTT CATCAAGAGA CAGCTGGTGG
     4141 AAACCCGGCA GATCACAAAG CACGTGGCAC AGATCCTGGA CTCCCGGATG AACACTAAGT
     4201 ACGACGAGAA TGACAAGCTG ATCCGGGAAG TGAAAGTGAT CACCCTGAAG TCCAAGCTGG
     4261 TGTCCGATTT CCGGAAGGAT TTCCAGTTTT ACAAAGTGCG CGAGATCAAC AACTACCACC
     4321 ACGCCCACGA CGCCTACCTG AACGCCGTCG TGGGAACCGC CCTGATCAAA AAGTACCCTA
     4381 AGCTGGAAAG CGAGTTCGTG TACGGCGACT ACAAGGTGTA CGACGTGCGG AAGATGATCG
     4441 CCAAGAGCGA GCAGGAAATC GGCAAGGCTA CCGCCAAGTA CTTCTTCTAC AGCAACATCA
     4501 TGAACTTTTT CAAGACCGAG ATTACCCTGG CCAACGGCGA GATCCGGAAG CGGCCTCTGA
     4561 TCGAGACAAA CGGCGAAACC GGGGAGATCG TGTGGGATAA GGGCCGGGAT TTTGCCACCG
     4621 TGCGGAAAGT GCTGAGCATG CCCCAAGTGA ATATCGTGAA AAAGACCGAG GTGCAGACAG
     4681 GCGGCTTCAG CAAAGAGTCT ATCCTGCCCA AGAGGAACAG CGATAAGCTG ATCGCCAGAA
     4741 AGAAGGACTG GGACCCTAAG AAGTACGGCG GCTTCGACAG CCCCACCGTG GCCTATTCTG
     4801 TGCTGGTGGT GGCCAAAGTG GAAAAGGGCA AGTCCAAGAA ACTGAAGAGT GTGAAAGAGC
     4861 TGCTGGGGAT CACCATCATG GAAAGAAGCA GCTTCGAGAA GAATCCCATC GACTTTCTGG
     4921 AAGCCAAGGG CTACAAAGAA GTGAAAAAGG ACCTGATCAT CAAGCTGCCT AAGTACTCCC
     4981 TGTTCGAGCT GGAAAACGGC CGGAAGAGAA TGCTGGCCTC TGCCGGCGAA CTGCAGAAGG
     5041 GAAACGAACT GGCCCTGCCC TCCAAATATG TGAACTTCCT GTACCTGGCC AGCCACTATG
     5101 AGAAGCTGAA GGGCTCCCCC GAGGATAATG AGCAGAAACA GCTGTTTGTG GAACAGCACA
     5161 AGCACTACCT GGACGAGATC ATCGAGCAGA TCAGCGAGTT CTCCAAGAGA GTGATCCTGG
     5221 CCGACGCTAA TCTGGACAAA GTGCTGTCCG CCTACAACAA GCACCGGGAT AAGCCCATCA
     5281 GAGAGCAGGC CGAGAATATC ATCCACCTGT TTACCCTGAC CAATCTGGGA GCCCCTGCCG
     5341 CCTTCAAGTA CTTTGACACC ACCATCGACC GGAAGAGGTA CACCAGCACC AAAGAGGTGC
     5401 TGGACGCCAC CCTGATCCAC CAGAGCATCA CCGGCCTGTA CGAGACACGG ATCGACCTGT
     5461 CTCAGCTGGG AGGCGACAAA AGGCCGGCGG CCACGAAAAA GGCCGGCCAG GCAAAAAAGA
     5521 AAAAGCTTGA GGGCAGAGGA AGTCTGCTAA CATGCGGTGA CGTGGAGGAG AATCCCGGCC
     5581 CTGCTAGCAT GGTGAGCAAG GGCGAGGAGG ATAACATGGC CATCATCAAG GAGTTCATGC
     5641 GCTTCAAGGT GCACATGGAG GGCTCCGTGA ACGGCCACGA GTTCGAGATC GAGGGCGAGG
     5701 GCGAGGGCCG CCCCTACGAG GGCACCCAGA CCGCCAAGCT GAAGGTGACC AAGGGTGGCC
     5761 CCCTGCCCTT CGCCTGGGAC ATCCTGTCCC CTCAGTTCAT GTACGGCTCC AAGGCCTACG
     5821 TGAAGCACCC CGCCGACATC CCCGACTACT TGAAGCTGTC CTTCCCCGAG GGCTTCAAGT
     5881 GGGAGCGCGT GATGAACTTC GAGGACGGCG GCGTGGTGAC CGTGACCCAG GACTCCTCCC
     5941 TGCAGGACGG CGAGTTCATC TACAAGGTGA AGCTGCGCGG CACCAACTTC CCCTCCGACG
     6001 GCCCCGTAAT GCAGAAGAAA ACCATGGGCT GGGAGGCCTC CTCCGAGCGG ATGTACCCCG
     6061 AGGACGGCGC CCTGAAGGGC GAGATCAAGC AGAGGCTGAA GCTGAAGGAC GGCGGCCACT
     6121 ACGACGCTGA GGTCAAGACC ACCTACAAGG CCAAGAAGCC CGTGCAGCTG CCCGGCGCCT
     6181 ACAACGTCAA CATCAAGTTG GACATCACCT CCCACAACGA GGACTACACC ATCGTGGAAC
     6241 AGTACGAACG CGCCGAGGGC CGCCACTCCA CCGGCGGCAT GGACGAGCTG TACAAGCTCG
     6301 AGGCAACAAA CTTCTCACTA CTCAAACAAG CAGGTGACGT GGAGGAGAAT CCCGGGCCTC
     6361 TTAAGATGGA GAGCCGAAAT CCTTTTCAGC AGGGACTGCC AGCCGGGTTC CTGTCTTCAT
     6421 CCTTTGTGGA GAATATGGAG GTGCCAGCCC CCGAGTGCAA CCTGCGACTG CTGGCAGGAA
     6481 CCGCAGCTCG CCACAGTGAG GATCCTGAAT CACCAGCAGC CGGCGGAAGT AGGAGAGAGA
     6541 GTGAATCACG ACCAGGACCT TCAGGAGGAG GAGTCGCTGA CCTGTTCCCA GAACTGCATC
     6601 GCGTGCTGAC ACGAAGCTCC TCTGGCCGAG AGAGGGGAAT CAAGAGAGAG CGGCACGATG
     6661 AAACCAATCA TAGGATTGAG CTGACAGTGG GGCTGATGTC TCGCAAACGA CCTGAGACTG
     6721 TCTGGTGGTA CGAAGTGCAG AGCACCGGCA CAGACGAAGT GTCCGTCATG CACGAGAGGT
     6781 TTTCTCTGGA ACAGGTGAAG ACCTGTTGGC TGGAGCCTGA AGACGATTGG GAGGTGGCCA
     6841 TCAGAAACTA CGCCAAGCTG GCTCTGAGAC CAGACCGGAA GTACAAGATC ACTAAGCTGA
     6901 TCAACATCCG GAATGCTTGC TATATCAGCG GCAATGGAGC AGAGGTCGAA ATTTGTCTGC
     6961 AGGATAGGGT GGCCTTCAGA TGCTGTATGA TGAACATGTA CCCCGGGGTG GTCGACATGG
     7021 ATGGCGTGAC TTTCATGAAT ATGAGGTTTA GAGGGGATGG CTATAACGGC ACCGTCTTCA
     7081 TGGCTAATAC AAAGCTGACT GTGCATGGAT GCTCCTTCTT TGGGTTTAAC AATACCTGTA
     7141 TCGAGGCTTG GGGACAAGTG GGGGTCAAGG GCTGCAGCTT CTCCGCAAAC TGGATGGGAG
     7201 TGGTCGGGAG GACAAAATCA ATGCTGAGCG TGAAGAAATG CCTGTTTGAA AGATGTCACC
     7261 TGGGCGTGAT GAGCGAGGGA GAAGCACGGA TTCGCCATTG TGCCTCCACT GAGACCGGCT
     7321 GCTTCGTGCT GTGCAAAGGA AACGCAAAGA TCAAACACAA TATGATTTGC GGAGCCTCTG
     7381 ACGAGAGAGG GTACCAGATG CTGACATGTG CCGGGGGCAA CAGTCATATG CTGGCTGCAG
     7441 TGCACGTCGC TTCTCATAGT CGAAAGCCAT GGCCCGAGTT CGAACACAAC GTGATGACTA
     7501 GATGCAATAT GCATCTGGGG GCCCGGCGCG GCATGTTTAT GCCATACCAG TGTAACCTGA
     7561 ATTATGTGAA AGTCCTGCTG GAACCCGACG TGATGTCCCG GGTGTCTCTG ACAGGCGTGT
     7621 TCGATATGAA TGTGGAGGTC TGGAAGATCC TGCGCTACGA CGAATATAAA ACTCGATGCA
     7681 GGGCCTGCGA GTGTGGAGGG AAGCACGCTC GGTTTCAGCC CGTGTGCGTG GACGTGACAG
     7741 AGGATCTGCG CCCTGATCAT CTGGTCCTGT CCTGCACTGG CACTGAGTTC GGGTCAAGCG
     7801 GGGAAGAAAG CGACTAGGAA TTCCTAGAGC TCGCTGATCA GCCTCGACTG TGCCTTCTAG
     7861 TTGCCAGCCA TCTGTTGTTT GCCCCTCCCC CGTGCCTTCC TTGACCCTGG AAGGTGCCAC
     7921 TCCCACTGTC CTTTCCTAAT AAAATGAGGA AATTGCATCG CATTGTCTGA GTAGGTGTCA
     7981 TTCTATTCTG GGGGGTGGGG TGGGGCAGGA CAGCAAGGGG GAGGATTGGG AAGAGAATAG
     8041 CAGGCATGCT GGGGAGCGGC CGCAGGAACC CCTAGTGATG GAGTTGGCCA CTCCCTCTCT
     8101 GCGCGCTCGC TCGCTCACTG AGGCCGGGCG ACCAAAGGTC GCCCGACGCC CGGGCTTTGC
     8161 CCGGGCGGCC TCAGTGAGCG AGCGAGCGCG CAGCTGCCTG CAGGGGCGCC TGATGCGGTA
     8221 TTTTCTCCTT ACGCATCTGT GCGGTATTTC ACACCGCATA NNNNNNNNNN NNNNNNNNNN
     8281 NNNNNNNNNN NNNNNNNNNN NNNNNNNNNN NNNNNNNNNN NNNNNNNNNN NNNNNNNNNN
     8341 NNNNNNNNNN NNNNNNNNNN NNNNNNNNNN NNNNNNNNNN NNNNNNNNNN NNNNNNNNNN
     8401 NNCNNNNNNN NNNNNNNNNN NNNNNNNNNN NNNNNNNNNN NNNNNNNNNN NNNNNNNNNN
     8461 NNNNNNNNNN NNNNNNNNNN NNNNNNNNNN NNNNNNNNNN NNNNNNNNNN NNNNNNNNNN
     8521 NNNNNNNNNN NNNNNNNNNN NNNNCCTTTG ACGTTGGAGT CCACGTTCTT TNNNNNNNNN
     8581 NNNNNNNNNN NNNNNNNNNN NNNNNNNNAC CCTATCTCGG GCTATTCTTT TGATTTATAA
     8641 GGGATTTTGC CGATTTCGGC CTATTGGTTA AAAAATGAGC TGATTTAACA AAAATTTAAC
     8701 GCGAATTTTA ACAAAATATT AACGTTTACA ATTTTATGGT GCACTCTCAG TACAATCTGC
     8761 TCTGATGCCG CATAGTTAAG CCAGCCCCGA CACCCGCCAA CACCCGCTGA CGCGCCCTGA
     8821 CGGGCTTGTC TGCTCCCGGC ATCCGCTTAC AGACAAGCTG TGACCGTCTC CGGGAGCTGC
     8881 ATGTGTCAGA GGTTTTCACC GTCATCACCG AAACGCGCGA GACGAAAGGG CCTCGTGATA
     8941 CGCCTATTTT TATAGGTTAA TGTCATGATA ATAATGGTTT CTTAGACGTC AGGTGGCACT
     9001 TTTCGGGGAA ATGTGCGCGG AACCCCTATT TGTTTATTTT TCTAAATACA TTCAAATATG
     9061 TATCCGCTCA TGAGACAATA ACCCTGATAA ATGCTTCAAT AATATTGAAA AAGGAAGAGT
     9121 ATGAGTATTC AACATTTCCG TGTCGCCCTT ATTCCCTTTT TTGCGGCATT TTGCCTTCCT
     9181 GTTTTTGCTC ACCCAGAAAC GCTGGTGAAA GTAAAAGATG CTGAAGATCA GTTGGGTGCA
     9241 CGAGTGGGTT ACATCGAACT GGATCTCAAC AGCGGTAAGA TCCTTGAGAG TTTTCGCCCC
     9301 GAAGAACGTT TTCCAATGAT GAGCACTTTT AAAGTTCTGC TATGTGGCGC GGTATTATCC
     9361 CGTATTGACG CCGGGCAAGA GCAACTCGGT CGCCGCATAC ACTATTCTCA GAATGACTTG
     9421 GTTGAGTACT CACCAGTCAC AGAAAAGCAT CTTACGGATG GCATGACAGT AAGAGAATTA
     9481 TGCAGTGCTG CCATAACCAT GAGTGATAAC ACTGCGGCCA ACTTACTTCT GACAACGATC
     9541 GGAGGACCGA AGGAGCTAAC CGCTTTTTTG CACAACATGG GGGATCATGT AACTCGCCTT
     9601 GATCGTTGGG AACCGGAGCT GAATGAAGCC ATACCAAACG ACGAGCGTGA CACCACGATG
     9661 CCTGTAGCAA TGGCAACAAC GTTGCGCAAA CTATTAACTG GCGAACTACT TACTCTAGCT
     9721 TCCCGGCAAC AATTAATAGA CTGGATGGAG GCGGATAAAG TTGCAGGACC ACTTCTGCGC
     9781 TCGGCCCTTC CGGCTGGCTG GTTTATTGCT GATAAATCTG GAGCCGGTGA GCGTGGAAGC
     9841 CGCGGTATCA TTGCAGCACT GGGGCCAGAT GGTAAGCCCT CCCGTATCGT AGTTATCTAC
     9901 ACGACGGGGA GTCAGGCAAC TATGGATGAA CGAAATAGAC AGATCGCTGA GATAGGTGCC
     9961 TCACTGATTA AGCATTGGTA ACTGTCAGAC CAAGTTTACT CATATATACT TTAGATTGAT
    10021 TTAAAACTTC ATTTTTAATT TAAAAGGATC TAGGTGAAGA TCCTTTTTGA TAATCTCATG
    10081 ACCAAAATCC CTTAACGTGA GTTTTCGTTC CACTGAGCGT CAGACCCCGT AGAAAAGATC
    10141 AAAGGATCTT CTTGAGATCC TTTTTTTCTG CGCGTAATCT GCTGCTTGCA AACAAAAAAA
    10201 CCACCGCTAC CAGCGGTGGT TTGTTTGCCG GATCAAGAGC TACCAACTCT TTTTCCGAAG
    10261 GTAACTGGCT TCAGCAGAGC GCAGATACCA AATACTGTCC TTCTAGTGTA GCCGTAGTTA
    10321 GGCCACCACT TCAAGAACTC TGTAGCACCG CCTACATACC TCGCTCTGCT AATCCTGTTA
    10381 CCAGTGGCTG CTGCCAGTGG CGATAAGTCG TGTCTTACCG GGTTGGACTC AAGACGATAG
    10441 TTACCGGATA AGGCGCAGCG GTCGGGCTGA ACGGGGGGTT CGTGCACACA GCCCAGCTTG
    10501 GAGCGAACGA CCTACACCGA ACTGAGATAC CTACAGCGTG AGCTATGAGA AAGCGCCACG
    10561 CTTCCCGAAG GGAGAAAGGC GGACAGGTAT CCGGTAAGCG GCAGGGTCGG AACAGGAGAG
    10621 CGCACGAGGG AGCTTCCAGG GGGAAACGCC TGGTATCTTT ATAGTCCTGT CGGGTTTCGC
    10681 CACCTCTGAC TTGAGCGTCG ATTTTTGTGA TGCTCGTCAG GGGGGCGGAG CCTATGGAAA
    10741 AACGCCAGCA ACGCGGCCTT TTTACGGTTC CTGGCCTTTT GCTGGCCTTT TGCTCACATG
    10801 T
//
