Features (pLannotate 1.2.2; 20 found; start..end, strand, type, name):
      7..247     +  promoter       U6 promoter: RNA polymerase III promoter for human U6 snRNA
    274..349     +  misc_RNA       gRNA scaffold: guide RNA scaffold for the Streptococcus pyogenes CRISPR/Cas9 system
    356..399     +  misc_RNA       gRNA scaffold (fragment): guide RNA scaffold for the Streptococcus pyogenes CRISPR/Cas9 system
    446..731     +  enhancer       CMV enhancer: human cytomegalovirus immediate early enhancer; contains an 18-bp deletion relative to the standard CMV enhancer
    733..1010    +  promoter       chicken β-actin promoter: No description available
   1011..1239    +  intron         hybrid intron: hybrid between chicken β-actin (CBA) and minute virus of mice (MMV) introns (Gray et al., 2011)
   1377..2978    +  CDS            Cas9(N): N-terminal portion of Streptococcus pyogenes Cas9 (Zetsche et al., 2015)
   2979..5477    +  CDS            Cas9(C): C-terminal portion of Streptococcus pyogenes Cas9 (Zetsche et al., 2015)
   5478..5525    +  CDS            nucleoplasmin NLS: bipartite nuclear localization signal from nucleoplasmin
   5589..6296    +  CDS            mCherry: mCherry is a basic (constitutively fluorescent) red fluorescent protein published in 2004, derived from Discosoma sp.. It is reported to be a very rapidly-maturing monomer with low acid sensitivity.
   6366..7814    +  CDS            E1B: adenovirus 4 E1B 55K protein, which mediates the ubiquitination and proteasomal degradation of DNA ligase IV (Baker et al., 2007)
   7848..7959    +  polyA_signal   bGH poly(A) signal: bovine growth hormone polyadenylation signal
   8064..8204    +  repeat_region  AAV2 ITR: inverted terminal repeat of adeno-associated virus serotype 2 inverted
   8209..8260    -  misc_feature   bom (fragment): basis of mobility region from pBR322
   8279..8659    +  rep_origin     M13 ori (sequence partly withheld): M13 bacteriophage origin of replication; arrow indicates direction of (+) strand synthesis
   8735..8784    -  misc_feature   bom (fragment): basis of mobility region from pBR322
   8886..8921    -  CDS            rop (fragment): Rop protein, which maintains plasmids at low copy number; rop
   9016..9120    +  promoter       AmpR promoter: bla
   9121..9981    +  CDS            AmpR: β-lactamase; bla; confers resistance to ampicillin, carbenicillin, and related antibiotics
  10152..10740   +  rep_origin     ori: high-copy-number ColE1/pMB1/pBR322/pUC origin of replication
>Addgene plasmid #64221 | pU6-(BbsI)_CBh-Cas9-T2A-mcherry-P2A-Ad4E1B | depositor full sequence | sequence record 123056 | pU6-(BbsI)_CBh-Cas9-T2A-mcherry-P2A-Ad4E1B sequence 10801 bps
CCCCACGAGGGCCTATTTCCCATGATTCCTTCATATTTGCATATACGATACAAGGCTGTTAGAGAGATAA
TTGGAATTAATTTGACTGTAAACACAAAGATATTAGTACAAAATACGTGACGTAGAAAGTAATAATTTCT
TGGGTAGTTTGCAGTTTTAAAATTATGTTTTAAAATGGACTATCATATGCTTACCGTAACTTGAAAGTAT
TTCGATTTCTTGGCTTTATATATCTTGTGGAAAGGACGAAACACCGGGTCTTCGAGAAGACCTGTTTTAG
AGCTAGAAATAGCAAGTTAAAATAAGGCTAGTCCGTTATCAACTTGAAAAAGTGGCACCGAGTCGGTGCT
TTTTTGTTTTAGAGCTAGAAATAGCAAGTTAAAATAAGGCTAGTCCGTTTTTAGCGCGTGCGCCAATTCT
GCAGACAAATGGCTCTAGAGGTACCCGTTACATAACTTACGGTAAATGGCCCGCCTGGCTGACCGCCCAA
CGACCCCCGCCCATTGACGTCAATAGTAACGCCAATAGGGACTTTCCATTGACGTCAATGGGTGGAGTAT
TTACGGTAAACTGCCCACTTGGCAGTACATCAAGTGTATCATATGCCAAGTACGCCCCCTATTGACGTCA
ATGACGGTAAATGGCCCGCCTGGCATTGTGCCCAGTACATGACCTTATGGGACTTTCCTACTTGGCAGTA
CATCTACGTATTAGTCATCGCTATTACCATGGTCGAGGTGAGCCCCACGTTCTGCTTCACTCTCCCCATC
TCCCCCCCCTCCCCACCCCCAATTTTGTATTTATTTATTTTTTAATTATTTTGTGCAGCGATGGGGGCGG
GGGGGGGGGGGGGGCGCGCGCCAGGCGGGGCGGGGCGGGGCGAGGGGCGGGGCGGGGCGAGGCGGAGAGG
TGCGGCGGCAGCCAATCAGAGCGGCGCGCTCCGAAAGTTTCCTTTTATGGCGAGGCGGCGGCGGCGGCGG
CCCTATAAAAAGCGAAGCGCGCGGCGGGCGGGAGTCGCTGCGACGCTGCCTTCGCCCCGTGCCCCGCTCC
GCCGCCGCCTCGCGCCGCCCGCCCCGGCTCTGACTGACCGCGTTACTCCCACAGGTGAGCGGGCGGGACG
GCCCTTCTCCTCCGGGCTGTAATTAGCTGAGCAAGAGGTAAGGGTTTAAGGGATGGTTGGTTGGTGGGGT
ATTAATGTTTAATTACCTGGAGCACCTGCCTGAAATCACTTTTTTTCAGGTTGGACCGGTGCCACCATGG
ACTATAAGGACCACGACGGAGACTACAAGGATCATGATATTGATTACAAAGACGATGACGATAAGATGGC
CCCAAAGAAGAAGCGGAAGGTCGGTATCCACGGAGTCCCAGCAGCCGACAAGAAGTACAGCATCGGCCTG
GACATCGGCACCAACTCTGTGGGCTGGGCCGTGATCACCGACGAGTACAAGGTGCCCAGCAAGAAATTCA
AGGTGCTGGGCAACACCGACCGGCACAGCATCAAGAAGAACCTGATCGGAGCCCTGCTGTTCGACAGCGG
CGAAACAGCCGAGGCCACCCGGCTGAAGAGAACCGCCAGAAGAAGATACACCAGACGGAAGAACCGGATC
TGCTATCTGCAAGAGATCTTCAGCAACGAGATGGCCAAGGTGGACGACAGCTTCTTCCACAGACTGGAAG
AGTCCTTCCTGGTGGAAGAGGATAAGAAGCACGAGCGGCACCCCATCTTCGGCAACATCGTGGACGAGGT
GGCCTACCACGAGAAGTACCCCACCATCTACCACCTGAGAAAGAAACTGGTGGACAGCACCGACAAGGCC
GACCTGCGGCTGATCTATCTGGCCCTGGCCCACATGATCAAGTTCCGGGGCCACTTCCTGATCGAGGGCG
ACCTGAACCCCGACAACAGCGACGTGGACAAGCTGTTCATCCAGCTGGTGCAGACCTACAACCAGCTGTT
CGAGGAAAACCCCATCAACGCCAGCGGCGTGGACGCCAAGGCCATCCTGTCTGCCAGACTGAGCAAGAGC
AGACGGCTGGAAAATCTGATCGCCCAGCTGCCCGGCGAGAAGAAGAATGGCCTGTTCGGAAACCTGATTG
CCCTGAGCCTGGGCCTGACCCCCAACTTCAAGAGCAACTTCGACCTGGCCGAGGATGCCAAACTGCAGCT
GAGCAAGGACACCTACGACGACGACCTGGACAACCTGCTGGCCCAGATCGGCGACCAGTACGCCGACCTG
TTTCTGGCCGCCAAGAACCTGTCCGACGCCATCCTGCTGAGCGACATCCTGAGAGTGAACACCGAGATCA
CCAAGGCCCCCCTGAGCGCCTCTATGATCAAGAGATACGACGAGCACCACCAGGACCTGACCCTGCTGAA
AGCTCTCGTGCGGCAGCAGCTGCCTGAGAAGTACAAAGAGATTTTCTTCGACCAGAGCAAGAACGGCTAC
GCCGGCTACATTGACGGCGGAGCCAGCCAGGAAGAGTTCTACAAGTTCATCAAGCCCATCCTGGAAAAGA
TGGACGGCACCGAGGAACTGCTCGTGAAGCTGAACAGAGAGGACCTGCTGCGGAAGCAGCGGACCTTCGA
CAACGGCAGCATCCCCCACCAGATCCACCTGGGAGAGCTGCACGCCATTCTGCGGCGGCAGGAAGATTTT
TACCCATTCCTGAAGGACAACCGGGAAAAGATCGAGAAGATCCTGACCTTCCGCATCCCCTACTACGTGG
GCCCTCTGGCCAGGGGAAACAGCAGATTCGCCTGGATGACCAGAAAGAGCGAGGAAACCATCACCCCCTG
GAACTTCGAGGAAGTGGTGGACAAGGGCGCTTCCGCCCAGAGCTTCATCGAGCGGATGACCAACTTCGAT
AAGAACCTGCCCAACGAGAAGGTGCTGCCCAAGCACAGCCTGCTGTACGAGTACTTCACCGTGTATAACG
AGCTGACCAAAGTGAAATACGTGACCGAGGGAATGAGAAAGCCCGCCTTCCTGAGCGGCGAGCAGAAAAA
GGCCATCGTGGACCTGCTGTTCAAGACCAACCGGAAAGTGACCGTGAAGCAGCTGAAAGAGGACTACTTC
AAGAAAATCGAGTGCTTCGACTCCGTGGAAATCTCCGGCGTGGAAGATCGGTTCAACGCCTCCCTGGGCA
CATACCACGATCTGCTGAAAATTATCAAGGACAAGGACTTCCTGGACAATGAGGAAAACGAGGACATTCT
GGAAGATATCGTGCTGACCCTGACACTGTTTGAGGACAGAGAGATGATCGAGGAACGGCTGAAAACCTAT
GCCCACCTGTTCGACGACAAAGTGATGAAGCAGCTGAAGCGGCGGAGATACACCGGCTGGGGCAGGCTGA
GCCGGAAGCTGATCAACGGCATCCGGGACAAGCAGTCCGGCAAGACAATCCTGGATTTCCTGAAGTCCGA
CGGCTTCGCCAACAGAAACTTCATGCAGCTGATCCACGACGACAGCCTGACCTTTAAAGAGGACATCCAG
AAAGCCCAGGTGTCCGGCCAGGGCGATAGCCTGCACGAGCACATTGCCAATCTGGCCGGCAGCCCCGCCA
TTAAGAAGGGCATCCTGCAGACAGTGAAGGTGGTGGACGAGCTCGTGAAAGTGATGGGCCGGCACAAGCC
CGAGAACATCGTGATCGAAATGGCCAGAGAGAACCAGACCACCCAGAAGGGACAGAAGAACAGCCGCGAG
AGAATGAAGCGGATCGAAGAGGGCATCAAAGAGCTGGGCAGCCAGATCCTGAAAGAACACCCCGTGGAAA
ACACCCAGCTGCAGAACGAGAAGCTGTACCTGTACTACCTGCAGAATGGGCGGGATATGTACGTGGACCA
GGAACTGGACATCAACCGGCTGTCCGACTACGATGTGGACCATATCGTGCCTCAGAGCTTTCTGAAGGAC
GACTCCATCGACAACAAGGTGCTGACCAGAAGCGACAAGAACCGGGGCAAGAGCGACAACGTGCCCTCCG
AAGAGGTCGTGAAGAAGATGAAGAACTACTGGCGGCAGCTGCTGAACGCCAAGCTGATTACCCAGAGAAA
GTTCGACAATCTGACCAAGGCCGAGAGAGGCGGCCTGAGCGAACTGGATAAGGCCGGCTTCATCAAGAGA
CAGCTGGTGGAAACCCGGCAGATCACAAAGCACGTGGCACAGATCCTGGACTCCCGGATGAACACTAAGT
ACGACGAGAATGACAAGCTGATCCGGGAAGTGAAAGTGATCACCCTGAAGTCCAAGCTGGTGTCCGATTT
CCGGAAGGATTTCCAGTTTTACAAAGTGCGCGAGATCAACAACTACCACCACGCCCACGACGCCTACCTG
AACGCCGTCGTGGGAACCGCCCTGATCAAAAAGTACCCTAAGCTGGAAAGCGAGTTCGTGTACGGCGACT
ACAAGGTGTACGACGTGCGGAAGATGATCGCCAAGAGCGAGCAGGAAATCGGCAAGGCTACCGCCAAGTA
CTTCTTCTACAGCAACATCATGAACTTTTTCAAGACCGAGATTACCCTGGCCAACGGCGAGATCCGGAAG
CGGCCTCTGATCGAGACAAACGGCGAAACCGGGGAGATCGTGTGGGATAAGGGCCGGGATTTTGCCACCG
TGCGGAAAGTGCTGAGCATGCCCCAAGTGAATATCGTGAAAAAGACCGAGGTGCAGACAGGCGGCTTCAG
CAAAGAGTCTATCCTGCCCAAGAGGAACAGCGATAAGCTGATCGCCAGAAAGAAGGACTGGGACCCTAAG
AAGTACGGCGGCTTCGACAGCCCCACCGTGGCCTATTCTGTGCTGGTGGTGGCCAAAGTGGAAAAGGGCA
AGTCCAAGAAACTGAAGAGTGTGAAAGAGCTGCTGGGGATCACCATCATGGAAAGAAGCAGCTTCGAGAA
GAATCCCATCGACTTTCTGGAAGCCAAGGGCTACAAAGAAGTGAAAAAGGACCTGATCATCAAGCTGCCT
AAGTACTCCCTGTTCGAGCTGGAAAACGGCCGGAAGAGAATGCTGGCCTCTGCCGGCGAACTGCAGAAGG
GAAACGAACTGGCCCTGCCCTCCAAATATGTGAACTTCCTGTACCTGGCCAGCCACTATGAGAAGCTGAA
GGGCTCCCCCGAGGATAATGAGCAGAAACAGCTGTTTGTGGAACAGCACAAGCACTACCTGGACGAGATC
ATCGAGCAGATCAGCGAGTTCTCCAAGAGAGTGATCCTGGCCGACGCTAATCTGGACAAAGTGCTGTCCG
CCTACAACAAGCACCGGGATAAGCCCATCAGAGAGCAGGCCGAGAATATCATCCACCTGTTTACCCTGAC
CAATCTGGGAGCCCCTGCCGCCTTCAAGTACTTTGACACCACCATCGACCGGAAGAGGTACACCAGCACC
AAAGAGGTGCTGGACGCCACCCTGATCCACCAGAGCATCACCGGCCTGTACGAGACACGGATCGACCTGT
CTCAGCTGGGAGGCGACAAAAGGCCGGCGGCCACGAAAAAGGCCGGCCAGGCAAAAAAGAAAAAGCTTGA
GGGCAGAGGAAGTCTGCTAACATGCGGTGACGTGGAGGAGAATCCCGGCCCTGCTAGCATGGTGAGCAAG
GGCGAGGAGGATAACATGGCCATCATCAAGGAGTTCATGCGCTTCAAGGTGCACATGGAGGGCTCCGTGA
ACGGCCACGAGTTCGAGATCGAGGGCGAGGGCGAGGGCCGCCCCTACGAGGGCACCCAGACCGCCAAGCT
GAAGGTGACCAAGGGTGGCCCCCTGCCCTTCGCCTGGGACATCCTGTCCCCTCAGTTCATGTACGGCTCC
AAGGCCTACGTGAAGCACCCCGCCGACATCCCCGACTACTTGAAGCTGTCCTTCCCCGAGGGCTTCAAGT
GGGAGCGCGTGATGAACTTCGAGGACGGCGGCGTGGTGACCGTGACCCAGGACTCCTCCCTGCAGGACGG
CGAGTTCATCTACAAGGTGAAGCTGCGCGGCACCAACTTCCCCTCAGACGGCCCCGTAATGCAGAAGAAA
ACCATGGGCTGGGAGGCCTCCTCCGAGCGGATGTACCCCGAGGACGGCGCCCTGAAGGGCGAGATCAAGC
AGAGGCTGAAGCTGAAGGACGGCGGCCACTACGACGCTGAGGTCAAGACCACCTACAAGGCCAAGAAGCC
CGTGCAGCTGCCCGGCGCCTACAACGTCAACATCAAGTTGGACATCACCTCCCACAACGAGGACTACACC
ATCGTGGAACAGTACGAACGCGCCGAGGGCCGCCACTCCACCGGCGGCATGGACGAGCTGTACAAGCTCG
AGGCAACAAACTTCTCACTACTCAAACAAGCAGGTGACGTGGAGGAGAATCCCGGGCCTCTTAAGATGGA
GAGCCGAAATCCTTTTCAGCAGGGACTGCCAGCCGGGTTCCTGTCTTCATCCTTTGTGGAGAATATGGAG
GTGCCAGCCCCCGAGTGCAACCTGCGACTGCTGGCAGGAACCGCAGCTCGCCACAGTGAGGATCCTGAAT
CACCAGCAGCCGGCGGAAGTAGGAGAGAGAGTGAATCACGACCAGGACCTTCAGGAGGAGGAGTCGCTGA
CCTGTTCCCAGAACTGCATCGCGTGCTGACACGAAGCTCCTCTGGCCGAGAGAGGGGAATCAAGAGAGAG
CGGCACGATGAAACCAATCATAGGATTGAGCTGACAGTGGGGCTGATGTCTCGCAAACGACCTGAGACTG
TCTGGTGGTACGAAGTGCAGAGCACCGGCACAGACGAAGTGTCCGTCATGCACGAGAGGTTTTCTCTGGA
ACAGGTGAAGACCTGTTGGCTGGAGCCTGAAGACGATTGGGAGGTGGCCATCAGAAACTACGCCAAGCTG
GCTCTGAGACCAGACCGGAAGTACAAGATCACTAAGCTGATCAACATCCGGAATGCTTGCTATATCAGCG
GCAATGGAGCAGAGGTCGAAATTTGTCTGCAGGATAGGGTGGCCTTCAGATGCTGTATGATGAACATGTA
CCCCGGGGTGGTCGACATGGATGGCGTGACTTTCATGAATATGAGGTTTAGAGGGGATGGCTATAACGGC
ACCGTCTTCATGGCTAATACAAAGCTGACTGTGCATGGATGCTCCTTCTTTGGGTTTAACAATACCTGTA
TCGAGGCTTGGGGACAAGTGGGGGTCAAGGGCTGCAGCTTCTCCGCAAACTGGATGGGAGTGGTCGGGAG
GACAAAATCAATGCTGAGCGTGAAGAAATGCCTGTTTGAAAGATGTCACCTGGGCGTGATGAGCGAGGGA
GAAGCACGGATTCGCCATTGTGCCTCCACTGAGACCGGCTGCTTCGTGCTGTGCAAAGGAAACGCAAAGA
TCAAACACAATATGATTTGCGGAGCCTCTGACGAGAGAGGGTACCAGATGCTGACATGTGCCGGGGGCAA
CAGTCATATGCTGGCTGCAGTGCACGTCGCTTCTCATAGTCGAAAGCCATGGCCCGAGTTCGAACACAAC
GTGATGACTAGATGCAATATGCATCTGGGGGCCCGGCGCGGCATGTTTATGCCATACCAGTGTAACCTGA
ATTATGTGAAAGTCCTGCTGGAACCCGACGTGATGTCCCGGGTGTCTCTGACAGGCGTGTTCGATATGAA
TGTGGAGGTCTGGAAGATCCTGCGCTACGACGAATATAAAACTCGATGCAGGGCCTGCGAGTGTGGAGGG
AAGCACGCTCGGTTTCAGCCCGTGTGCGTGGACGTGACAGAGGATCTGCGCCCTGATCATCTGGTCCTGT
CCTGCACTGGCACTGAGTTCGGGTCAAGCGGGGAAGAAAGCGACTAGGAATTCCTAGAGCTCGCTGATCA
GCCTCGACTGTGCCTTCTAGTTGCCAGCCATCTGTTGTTTGCCCCTCCCCCGTGCCTTCCTTGACCCTGG
AAGGTGCCACTCCCACTGTCCTTTCCTAATAAAATGAGGAAATTGCATCGCATTGTCTGAGTAGGTGTCA
TTCTATTCTGGGGGGTGGGGTGGGGCAGGACAGCAAGGGGGAGGATTGGGAAGAGAATAGCAGGCATGCT
GGGGAGCGGCCGCAGGAACCCCTAGTGATGGAGTTGGCCACTCCCTCTCTGCGCGCTCGCTCGCTCACTG
AGGCCGGGCGACCAAAGGTCGCCCGACGCCCGGGCTTTGCCCGGGCGGCCTCAGTGAGCGAGCGAGCGCG
CAGCTGCCTGCAGGGGCGCCTGATGCGGTATTTTCTCCTTACGCATCTGTGCGGTATTTCACACCGCATA
[142 nt withheld, positions 8261-8402]
C
[141 nt withheld, positions 8404-8544]
CCTTTGACGTTGGAGTCCACGTTCTTT
[37 nt withheld, positions 8572-8608]
ACCCTATCTCGGGCTATTCTTTTGATTTATAAGGGATTTTGCCGATTTCGGCCTATTGGTTAAAAAATGA
GCTGATTTAACAAAAATTTAACGCGAATTTTAACAAAATATTAACGTTTACAATTTTATGGTGCACTCTC
AGTACAATCTGCTCTGATGCCGCATAGTTAAGCCAGCCCCGACACCCGCCAACACCCGCTGACGCGCCCT
GACGGGCTTGTCTGCTCCCGGCATCCGCTTACAGACAAGCTGTGACCGTCTCCGGGAGCTGCATGTGTCA
GAGGTTTTCACCGTCATCACCGAAACGCGCGAGACGAAAGGGCCTCGTGATACGCCTATTTTTATAGGTT
AATGTCATGATAATAATGGTTTCTTAGACGTCAGGTGGCACTTTTCGGGGAAATGTGCGCGGAACCCCTA
TTTGTTTATTTTTCTAAATACATTCAAATATGTATCCGCTCATGAGACAATAACCCTGATAAATGCTTCA
ATAATATTGAAAAAGGAAGAGTATGAGTATTCAACATTTCCGTGTCGCCCTTATTCCCTTTTTTGCGGCA
TTTTGCCTTCCTGTTTTTGCTCACCCAGAAACGCTGGTGAAAGTAAAAGATGCTGAAGATCAGTTGGGTG
CACGAGTGGGTTACATCGAACTGGATCTCAACAGCGGTAAGATCCTTGAGAGTTTTCGCCCCGAAGAACG
TTTTCCAATGATGAGCACTTTTAAAGTTCTGCTATGTGGCGCGGTATTATCCCGTATTGACGCCGGGCAA
GAGCAACTCGGTCGCCGCATACACTATTCTCAGAATGACTTGGTTGAGTACTCACCAGTCACAGAAAAGC
ATCTTACGGATGGCATGACAGTAAGAGAATTATGCAGTGCTGCCATAACCATGAGTGATAACACTGCGGC
CAACTTACTTCTGACAACGATCGGAGGACCGAAGGAGCTAACCGCTTTTTTGCACAACATGGGGGATCAT
GTAACTCGCCTTGATCGTTGGGAACCGGAGCTGAATGAAGCCATACCAAACGACGAGCGTGACACCACGA
TGCCTGTAGCAATGGCAACAACGTTGCGCAAACTATTAACTGGCGAACTACTTACTCTAGCTTCCCGGCA
ACAATTAATAGACTGGATGGAGGCGGATAAAGTTGCAGGACCACTTCTGCGCTCGGCCCTTCCGGCTGGC
TGGTTTATTGCTGATAAATCTGGAGCCGGTGAGCGTGGAAGCCGCGGTATCATTGCAGCACTGGGGCCAG
ATGGTAAGCCCTCCCGTATCGTAGTTATCTACACGACGGGGAGTCAGGCAACTATGGATGAACGAAATAG
ACAGATCGCTGAGATAGGTGCCTCACTGATTAAGCATTGGTAACTGTCAGACCAAGTTTACTCATATATA
CTTTAGATTGATTTAAAACTTCATTTTTAATTTAAAAGGATCTAGGTGAAGATCCTTTTTGATAATCTCA
TGACCAAAATCCCTTAACGTGAGTTTTCGTTCCACTGAGCGTCAGACCCCGTAGAAAAGATCAAAGGATC
TTCTTGAGATCCTTTTTTTCTGCGCGTAATCTGCTGCTTGCAAACAAAAAAACCACCGCTACCAGCGGTG
GTTTGTTTGCCGGATCAAGAGCTACCAACTCTTTTTCCGAAGGTAACTGGCTTCAGCAGAGCGCAGATAC
CAAATACTGTCCTTCTAGTGTAGCCGTAGTTAGGCCACCACTTCAAGAACTCTGTAGCACCGCCTACATA
CCTCGCTCTGCTAATCCTGTTACCAGTGGCTGCTGCCAGTGGCGATAAGTCGTGTCTTACCGGGTTGGAC
TCAAGACGATAGTTACCGGATAAGGCGCAGCGGTCGGGCTGAACGGGGGGTTCGTGCACACAGCCCAGCT
TGGAGCGAACGACCTACACCGAACTGAGATACCTACAGCGTGAGCTATGAGAAAGCGCCACGCTTCCCGA
AGGGAGAAAGGCGGACAGGTATCCGGTAAGCGGCAGGGTCGGAACAGGAGAGCGCACGAGGGAGCTTCCA
GGGGGAAACGCCTGGTATCTTTATAGTCCTGTCGGGTTTCGCCACCTCTGACTTGAGCGTCGATTTTTGT
GATGCTCGTCAGGGGGGCGGAGCCTATGGAAAAACGCCAGCAACGCGGCCTTTTTACGGTTCCTGGCCTT
TTGCTGGCCTTTTGCTCACATGT
