>Addgene plasmid #64221 | pU6-(BbsI)_CBh-Cas9-T2A-mcherry-P2A-Ad4E1B | addgene partial sequence | sequence record 110992 | dCas9-F2 5'-CCAAAGAGGTGCTGGACG-3'
CGAGACACGGATCGACCTGTCTCAGCTGGGAGGCGACAAAAGGCCGGCGGCCACGAAAAAGGCCGGCCAG
GCAAAAAAGAAAAAGCTTGAGGGCAGAGGAAGTCTGCTAACATGCGGTGACGTGGAGGAGAATCCCGGCC
CTGCTAGCATGGTGAGCAAGGGCGAGGAGGATAACATGGCCATCATCAAGGAGTTCATGCGCTTCAAGGT
GCACATGGAGGGCTCCGTGAACGGCCACGAGTTCGAGATCGAGGGCGAGGGCGAGGGCCGCCCCTACGAG
GGCACCCAGACCGCCAAGCTGAAGGTGACCAAGGGTGGCCCCCTGCCCTTCGCCTGGGACATCCTGTCCC
CTCAGTTCATGTACGGCTCCAAGGCCTACGTGAAGCACCCCGCCGACATCCCCGACTACTTGAAGCTGTC
CTTCCCCGAGGGCTTCAAGTGGGAGCGCGTGATGAACTTCGAGGACGGCGGCGTGGTGACCGTGACCCAG
GACTCCTCCCTGCAGGACGGCGAGTTCATCTACAAGGTGAAGCTGCGCGGCACCAACTTCCCCTCAGACG
GCCCCGTAATGCAGAAGAAAACCATGGGCTGGGAGGCCTCCTCCGAGCGGATGTACCCCGAGGACGGCGC
CCTGAAGGGCGAGATCAAGCAGAGGCTGAAGCTGAAGGACGGCGGCCACTACGACGCTGAGGTCAAGACC
ACCTAC
