>Addgene plasmid #64221 | pU6-(BbsI)_CBh-Cas9-T2A-mcherry-P2A-Ad4E1B | addgene partial sequence | sequence record 110993 | BGH-rev 5'-TAGAAGGCACAGTCGAGG-3'
GCTTGACCCGAACTCAGTGCCAGTGCAGGACAGGACCAGATGATCAGGGCGCAGATCCTCTGTCACGTCC
ACGCACACGGGCTGAAACCGAGCGTGCTTCCCTCCACACTCGCAGGCCCTGCATCGAGTTTTATATTCGT
CGTAGCGCAGGATCTTCCAGACCTCCACATTCATATCGAACACGCCTGTCAGAGACACCCGGGACATCAC
GTCGGGTTCCAGCAGGACTTTCACATAATTCAGGTTACACTGGTATGGCATAAACATGCCGCGCCGGGCC
CCCAGATGCATATTGCATCTAGTCATCACGTTGTGTTCGAACTCGGGCCATGGCTTTCGACTATGAGAAG
CGACGTGCACTGCAGCCAGCATATGACTGTTGCCCCCGGCACATGTCAGCATCTGGTACCCTCTCTCGTC
AGAGGCTCCGCAAATCATATTGTGTTTGATCTTTGCGTTTCCTTTGCACAGCACGAAGCAGCCGGTCTCA
GTGGAGGCACAATGGCGAATCCGTGCTTCTCCCTCGCTCATCACGCCCAGGTGACATCTTTCAAACAGGC
ATTTCTTCACGCTCAGCATTGATTTTGTCCTCCCGACCACTCCCATCCAGTTTGCGGAGAAGCTGCAGCC
CTTGACCCCCACTTGTCCCCAAGCCTCGATACAGGTATTGTTAAACCCAAAGAAGGAGCATCCATGCACA
GTCAGCTTTGTATTAGCCATGAAGACGGTGCCGTTATAGCCAT
