>Addgene plasmid #64221 | pU6-(BbsI)_CBh-Cas9-T2A-mcherry-P2A-Ad4E1B | addgene partial sequence | sequence record 112724 | hU6-F 5'-GAGGGCCTATTTCCCATGATT-3'
TTTGACTGTAAACACAAAGATATTAGTACAAAATACGTGACGTAGAAAGTAATAATTTCTTGGGTAGTTT
GCAGTTTTAAAATTATGTTTTAAAATGGACTATCATATGCTTACCGTAACTTGAAAGTATTTCGATTTCT
TGGCTTTATATATCTTGTGGAAAGGACGAAACACCGGGTCTTCGAGAAGACCTGTTTTAGAGCTAGAAAT
AGCAAGTTAAAATAAGGCTAGTCCGTTATCAACTTGAAAAAGTGGCACCGAGTCGGTGCTTTTTTGTTTT
AGAGCTAGAAATAGCAAGTTAAAATAAGGCTAGTCCGTTTTTAGCGCGTGCGCCAATTCTGCAGACAAAT
GGCTCTAGAGGTACCCGTTACATAACTTACGGTAAATGGCCCGCCTGGCTGACCGCCCAACGACCCCCGC
CCATTGACGTCAATAGTAACGCCAATAGGGACTTTCCATTGACGTCAATGGGTGGAGTATTTACGGTAAA
CTGCCCACTTGGCAGTACATCAAGTGTATCATATGCCAAGTACGCCCCCTATTGACGTCAATGACGGTAA
ATGGCCCGCCTGGCATTGTGCCCAGTACATGACCTTATGGGACTTTCCTACTTGGCAGTACATCTACGTA
TTAGTCATCGCTATTACCATGGTCGAGGTGAGCCCCACGTTCTGCTTCACTCT
